Addgene plasmid #205052: pET-6xHis-GFP(-6)-H2_mCherry(-6)-L3
Purpose: Co-expressed fluorescent proteins with charge-patterned cationic peptide to promote multi-protein biomolecular condensate formation in E. coli
Depositing lab: Allie Obermeyer. Depositing organization: Columbia University. Publication: Charge-Patterned Disordered Peptides Tune Intracellular Phase Separation in Bacteria. Liao J, Yeong V, Obermeyer AC. ACS Synth Biol. 2024 Feb 3. doi: 10.1021/acssynbio.3c00564. PubMed 38308651.
Backbone
  Vector backbone: pETDuet
  Vector type: Bacterial Expression
Growth in bacteria
  Bacterial resistance: Ampicillin, 100 μg/mL
  Growth temperature: 37°C
  Growth strain: DH5alpha
  Copy number: High Copy
Gene/Insert
  Gene/Insert name: GFP(-6)-H2_mCherry(-6)-L3 (alt name: GFP(-6)-K(KRRRKK)2_mCherry(-6)-(GRRGKKSRK)3)
  Species: Other
  Tag / fusion protein: MGHHHHHGGA (N terminal on insert); GRRGKKSRKGRRGKKSRKGRRGKKSRK (C terminal on insert)
  Cloning method: Gibson Cloning
  Sequencing primers: 5′ T7; 3′ T7-term
Terms and licenses: Academic/Nonprofit Terms; Industry Terms: Not Available to Industry
How to cite: pET-6xHis-GFP(-6)-H2_mCherry(-6)-L3 was a gift from Allie Obermeyer (Addgene plasmid # 205052 ; http://n2t.net/addgene:205052 ; RRID:Addgene_205052)
