[The description below was written by a language model from this plasmid's Addgene catalogue record and pLannotate feature annotations shown in this document.]
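Description:
pET-6xHis-GFP(-6)-H2_mCherry(-6)-L3 is a 6.8 kb bacterial expression plasmid built on the pETDuet backbone for co-producing two fluorescent fusion proteins in E. coli. It replicates from a ColE1/pBR322-type origin with the accompanying bom and rop elements. The catalogue lists it as high copy, although rop normally moderates copy number. Selection is by ampicillin resistance through the bla gene. An f1 origin is also present, and the tetracycline-resistance fragments and the S-Tag and SET1 fragments annotated near the terminator appear to be backbone remnants rather than functional parts.

In the feature table, a single T7 promoter with an adjacent lac operator sits upstream of both coding sequences, and one T7 terminator follows them. Superfolder GFP comes first and mCherry second, each preceded by a T7 gene 10 ribosome binding site (only a fragment is annotated for the second). This suggests a bicistronic arrangement rather than the two separate T7 promoters typical of Duet vectors. The plasmid-borne lacI gene supplies repressor, so expression should be IPTG-inducible in a host providing T7 RNA polymerase.

According to the record, the GFP carries an N-terminal His tag and a short lysine/arginine-rich "H2" peptide, while mCherry carries a C-terminal "L3" tag made of three repeats of a cationic motif interspersed with glycine and serine. The "(-6)" in each name presumably denotes the net charge of the fluorescent protein variant, though the record does not define it. The stated purpose is to use these charge-patterned cationic peptides to drive formation of multi-protein biomolecular condensates inside E. coli, with the green and red signals reporting on each protein.
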