Features (pLannotate 1.2.2; 21 found; start..end, strand, type, name):
     92..234     +  misc_feature   bom: basis of mobility region from pBR322
    420..1008    -  rep_origin     ori: high-copy-number ColE1/pMB1/pBR322/pUC origin of replication
   1089..1181    +  promoter       AmpR promoter: bla
   1182..2042    +  CDS            AmpR: β-lactamase; bla; confers resistance to ampicillin, carbenicillin, and related antibiotics
   2157..2612    -  rep_origin     f1 ori (sequence partly withheld): f1 bacteriophage origin of replication; arrow indicates direction of (+) strand synthesis
   2649..2696    -  terminator     T7 terminator: transcription terminator for bacteriophage T7 RNA polymerase
   2704..2721    -  CDS            SET1 (fragment): solubility-enhancement tag derived from T7 phage gene 10B
   2751..2792    -  CDS            S-Tag (fragment): affinity and epitope tag derived from pancreatic ribonuclease A
   2892..3596    -  CDS            mCherry: mCherry is a basic (constitutively fluorescent) red fluorescent protein published in 2004, derived from Discosoma sp.. It is reported to be a very rapidly-maturing monomer with low acid sensitivity.
   3634..3651    -  RBS            RBS (fragment): efficient ribosome binding site from bacteriophage T7 gene 10 (Olins and Rangwala, 1989)
   3694..4404    -  CDS            Superfolder GFP: Superfolder GFP is a basic (constitutively fluorescent) green fluorescent protein published in 2005, derived from Aequorea victoria. It is reported to be a very rapidly-maturing weak dimer.
   4444..4466    -  RBS            RBS: efficient ribosome binding site from bacteriophage T7 gene 10 (Olins and Rangwala, 1989)
   4481..4505    -  protein_bind   lac operator: The lac repressor binds to the lac operator to inhibit transcription in E. coli. This inhibition can be relieved by adding lactose or isopropyl-β-D-thiogalactopyranoside (IPTG). lac repressor encoded by lacI
   4506..4524    -  promoter       T7 promoter: promoter for bacteriophage T7 RNA polymerase
   4550..4829    +  CDS            TcR (fragment): tetracycline efflux protein; tet; confers resistance to tetracycline
   4837..4914    +  promoter       lacI promoter: lacI
   4915..5997    +  CDS            lacI: lac repressor; lacI; The lac repressor binds to the lac operator to inhibit transcription in E. coli. This inhibition can be relieved by adding lactose or isopropyl-β-D-thiogalactopyranoside (IPTG).
   6010..6031    +  protein_bind   CAP binding site: CAP binding activates transcription in the presence of cAMP. E. coli catabolite activator protein
   6046..6110    +  CDS            TcR (fragment): tetracycline efflux protein; tet; confers resistance to tetracycline
   6172..6552    -  CDS            YPB1_ECOLX: Protein predicted: Swiss-Prot protein existence level 4. From Escherichia coli.
   6569..6760    +  CDS            rop: Rop protein, which maintains plasmids at low copy number; rop
>Addgene plasmid #205052 | pET-6xHis-GFP(-6)-H2_mCherry(-6)-L3 | addgene full sequence | sequence record 405667 | Addgene NGS Result
TCCCGGAGACGGTCACAGCTTGTCTGTAAGCGGATGCCGGGAGCAGACAAGCCCGTCAGGGCGCGTCAGC
GGGTGTTGGCGGGTGTCGGGGCGCAGCCATGACCCAGTCACGTAGCGATAGCGGAGTGTATACTGGCTTA
ACTATGCGGCATCAGAGCAGATTGTACTGAGAGTGCACCATATATGCGGTGTGAAATACCGCACAGATGC
GTAAGGAGAAAATACCGCATCAGGCGCTCTTCCGCTTCCTCGCTCACTGACTCGCTGCGCTCGGTCGTTC
GGCTGCGGCGAGCGGTATCAGCTCACTCAAAGGCGGTAATACGGTTATCCACAGAATCAGGGGATAACGC
AGGAAAGAACATGTGAGCAAAAGGCCAGCAAAAGGCCAGGAACCGTAAAAAGGCCGCGTTGCTGGCGTTT
TTCCATAGGCTCCGCCCCCCTGACGAGCATCACAAAAATCGACGCTCAAGTCAGAGGTGGCGAAACCCGA
CAGGACTATAAAGATACCAGGCGTTTCCCCCTGGAAGCTCCCTCGTGCGCTCTCCTGTTCCGACCCTGCC
GCTTACCGGATACCTGTCCGCCTTTCTCCCTTCGGGAAGCGTGGCGCTTTCTCATAGCTCACGCTGTAGG
TATCTCAGTTCGGTGTAGGTCGTTCGCTCCAAGCTGGGCTGTGTGCACGAACCCCCCGTTCAGCCCGACC
GCTGCGCCTTATCCGGTAACTATCGTCTTGAGTCCAACCCGGTAAGACACGACTTATCGCCACTGGCAGC
AGCCACTGGTAACAGGATTAGCAGAGCGAGGTATGTAGGCGGTGCTACAGAGTTCTTGAAGTGGTGGCCT
AACTACGGCTACACTAGAAGGACAGTATTTGGTATCTGCGCTCTGCTGAAGCCAGTTACCTTCGGAAAAA
GAGTTGGTAGCTCTTGATCCGGCAAACAAACCACCGCTGGTAGCGGTGGTTTTTTTGTTTGCAAGCAGCA
GATTACGCGCAGAAAAAAAGGATCTCAAGAAGATCCTTTGATCTTTTCTACGGGGTCTGACGCTCAGTGG
AACGAAAACTCACGTTAAGGGATTTTGGTCATGACCTATTTGTTTATTTTTCTAAATACATTCAAATATG
TATCCGCTCATGAGACAATAACCCTGATAAATGCTTCAATCATGATTGAAAAAGGAAGAGTATGAGTATT
CAACATTTCCGTGTCGCCCTTATTCCCTTTTTTGCGGCATTTTGCCTTCCTGTTTTTGCTCACCCAGAAA
CGCTGGTGAAAGTAAAAGATGCTGAAGATCAGTTGGGTGCACGAGTGGGTTACATCGAACTGGATCTCAA
CAGCGGTAAGATCCTTGAGAGTTTTCGCCCCGAAGAACGTTTTCCAATGATGAGCACTTTTAAAGTTCTG
CTATGTGGCGCGGTATTATCCCGTATTGACGCCGGGCAAGAGCAACTCGGTCGCCGCATACACTATTCTC
AGAATGACTTGGTTGAGTACTCACCAGTCACAGAAAAGCATCTTACGGATGGCATGACAGTAAGAGAATT
ATGCAGTGCTGCCATAACCATGAGTGATAACACTGCGGCCAACTTACTTCTGACAACGATCGGAGGACCG
AAGGAGCTAACCGCTTTTTTGCACAACATGGGGGATCATGTAACTCGCCTTGATCGTTGGGAACCGGAGC
TGAATGAAGCCATACCAAACGACGAGCGTGACACCACGATGCCTGTAGCAATGGCAACAACGTTGCGCAA
ACTATTAACTGGCGAACTACTTACTCTAGCTTCCCGGCAACAATTAATAGACTGGATGGAGGCGGATAAA
GTTGCAGGACCACTTCTGCGCTCGGCCCTTCCGGCTGGCTGGTTTATTGCTGATAAATCTGGAGCCGGTG
AGCGTGGGTCTCGCGGTATCATTGCAGCACTGGGGCCAGATGGTAAGCCCTCCCGTATCGTAGTTATCTA
CACGACGGGGAGTCAGGCAACTATGGATGAACGAAATAGACAGATCGCTGAGATAGGTGCCTCACTGATT
AAGCATTGGTAACTGTCAGACCAAGTTTACTCATATATACTTTAGATTGATTTAAAACTTCATTTTTAAT
TTAAAAGGATCTAGGTGAAGATCCTTTTTGATAATCTCATGCCATCGTGCCGCCAGAAATTGTAAACGTT
AATATTTTGTTAAAATTCGCGTTAAATTTTTGTTAAATCAGCTCATTTTTTAACCAATAGGCCGAAATCG
GCAAAATCCCTTATAAATCAAAAGAATAGACCGAGATAGGGT
[37 nt withheld, positions 2283-2319]
AAAGAACGTGGACTCCAACGTCAAAGG
[49 nt withheld, positions 2347-2395]
T
[91 nt withheld, positions 2397-2487]
G
[124 nt withheld, positions 2489-2612]
CCCATTCGCCAATCCGGATATAGTTCCTCCTTTCAGCAAAAAACCCCTCAAGACCCGTTTAGAGGCCCCA
AGGGGTTATGCTAGTTATTGCTCAGCGGTGGCAGCAGCCTAGGTTAATTAAGCTGCGCTAGTAGACGAGT
CCATGTGCTGGCGTTCAAATTTCGCAGCAGCGGTTTCTTTACCAGACTCGAGTTATTACTTCCGCGATTT
CTTCCCTCTTCGACCCTTCCGCGATTTCTTCCCTCTTCGACCCTTTCGAGATTTCTTGCCTCTTCGTCCC
TTGTACAGCTCGTCCATGCCGCCGGTGGAGTGGCGGCCCTCGGCGCGTTCGTACTGTTCCACGATGGTGT
AGTCCTCGTTGTGGGAGGTGATGTCCAACTTGATGTTGACGTTGTAGGCGCCGGGCAGCTGCACGGGCTT
CTTGGCCTTGTAGGTGGTCTTGACCTCAGCGTCGTAGTGGCCGCCGTCCTTCAGCTTCAGCCTCTGCTTG
ATCTCGCCCTTCAGGGCGCCGTCCTCGGGGTACATCCGCTCGGAGGAGGCCTCCCAGCCCATGGTCTTCT
TCTGCATTACGGGGCCGTCGGAGGGGAAGTTGGTGCCGCGCAGCTTCACCTTGTAGATGAACTCGCCGTC
CTGGAGGGAGGAGTCCTGGGTCACGGTCACCACGCCGCCGTCCTCGAAGTTCATCACGCGCTCCCACTTG
AAGCCCTCGGGGAAGGACAGCTTCAAGTAGTCGGGGATGTCGGCGGGGTGCTTCACGTAGGCCTTGGAGC
CGTACATGAACTGAGGGGACAGGATGTCCCAGGCGAAGGGCAGGGGGCCACCCTTGGTCACCTTCAGCTT
GGCGGTCTGGGTGCCCTCGTAGGGGCGGCCCTCGCCCTCGCCCTCGATCTCGAACTCGTGGCCGTTCACG
GAGCCCTCCATGTGCACCTTGAAGCGCATGAACTCCTTGATGATGGCCATGTTATCCTCCTCGCCCTTGC
TCACGCCACCGTGATGGTGGTGGTGATGACCCATATGTATATCTCCTTCTTAAAGTTAATTATTTCTTCC
TTCTCCTCTTTTTCTTCCTTCTCCTCTTTTTCTTGTACAGCTCGTCCATTCCGTGAGTAATGCCTGCAGC
GGTCACGAATTCTAACAGAACCATGTGATCGCGTTTTTCGTTCGGATCTTTGCTCAGTGCTGACTGGGTG
CTCAGGTAGTGGTTGTCAGGTAACAGTACAGGCCCGTCACCAATCGGCGTGTTTTGTTGATAATGATCCG
CTAATTGAACGCTGCCGTCTTCCACGTTATGGCGAATTTTGAAATTTGCCTTGATACCGTTTTTCTGTTT
ATCGGCCGTAATATACACGTTATGAGAATTAAAGTTATATTCCAGCTTATGGCCTAAAATGTTGCCGTCT
TCTTTGAAGTCGATACCTTTCAGTTCGATACGGTTTACTAATGTGTCGCCTTCAAATTTCACTTCCGCAC
GCGTTTTATAGGTGCCATCGTCCTTGAAGCTGATTGTACGCTCTTGAACATATCCTTCAGGCATGGCTGA
TTTGAAAAAATCGTGTTGTTTCATATGATCTGGGTAACGACTGAAGCACTGAACGCCATAGGTCAGGGTG
GTCACTAAGGTGGGCCACGGAACGGGTAATTTGCCTGTTGTGCAAATAAACTTCAGGGTCAATTTACCAT
TGGTAGCGTCACCTTCGCCTTCGCCGCGCACGCTAAATTTGTGACCGTTCACGTCGCCGTCTAATTCCAC
TAAGATCGGTACTACACCCGTAAACAGCTCTTCACCTTTGCTAGCGCCACCGTGATGGTGGTGGTGATGA
CCCATGGTATATCTCCTTCTTAAAGTTAAACAAAATTATTTCTAGAGGGGAATTGTTATCCGCTCACAAT
TCCCCTATAGTGAGTCGTATTAATTTCGCGGGATCGAGATCGATCTCGATCCTCTACGCCGGACGCATCG
TGGCCGGCATCACCGGCGCCACAGGTGCGGTTGCTGGCGCCTATATCGCCGACATCACCGATGGGGAAGA
TCGGGCTCGCCACTTCGGGCTCATGAGCGCTTGTTTCGGCGTGGGTATGGTGGCAGGCCCCGTGGCCGGG
GGACTGTTGGGCGCCATCTCCTTGCATGCACCATTCCTTGCGGCGGCGGTGCTCAACGGCCTCAACCTAC
TACTGGGCTGCTTCCTAATGCAGGAGTCGCATAAGGGAGAGCGTCGAGATCCCGGACACCATCGAATGGC
GCAAAACCTTTCGCGGTATGGCATGATAGCGCCCGGAAGAGAGTCAATTCAGGGTGGTGAATGTGAAACC
AGTAACGTTATACGATGTCGCAGAGTATGCCGGTGTCTCTTATCAGACCGTTTCCCGCGTGGTGAACCAG
GCCAGCCACGTTTCTGCGAAAACGCGGGAAAAAGTGGAAGCGGCGATGGCGGAGCTGAATTACATTCCCA
ACCGCGTGGCACAACAACTGGCGGGCAAACAGTCGTTGCTGATTGGCGTTGCCACCTCCAGTCTGGCCCT
GCACGCGCCGTCGCAAATTGTCGCGGCGATTAAATCTCGCGCCGATCAACTGGGTGCCAGCGTGGTGGTG
TCGATGGTAGAACGAAGCGGCGTCGAAGCCTGTAAAGCGGCGGTGCACAATCTTCTCGCGCAACGCGTCA
GTGGGCTGATCATTAACTATCCGCTGGATGACCAGGATGCCATTGCTGTGGAAGCTGCCTGCACTAATGT
TCCGGCGTTATTTCTTGATGTCTCTGACCAGACACCCATCAACAGTATTATTTTCTCCCATGAAGACGGT
ACGCGACTGGGCGTGGAGCATCTGGTCGCATTGGGTCACCAGCAAATCGCGCTGTTAGCGGGCCCATTAA
GTTCTGTCTCGGCGCGTCTGCGTCTGGCTGGCTGGCATAAATATCTCACTCGCAATCAAATTCAGCCGAT
AGCGGAACGGGAAGGCGACTGGAGTGCCATGTCCGGTTTTCAACAAACCATGCAAATGCTGAATGAGGGC
ATCGTTCCCACTGCGATGCTGGTTGCCAACGATCAGATGGCGCTGGGCGCAATGCGCGCCATTACCGAGT
CCGGGCTGCGCGTTGGTGCGGACATCTCGGTAGTGGGATACGACGATACCGAAGACAGCTCATGTTATAT
CCCGCCGTTAACCACCATCAAACAGGATTTTCGCCTGCTGGGGCAAACCAGCGTGGACCGCTTGCTGCAA
CTCTCTCAGGGCCAGGCGGTGAAGGGCAATCAGCTGTTGCCCGTCTCACTGGTGAAAAGAAAAACCACCC
TGGCGCCCAATACGCAAACCGCCTCTCCCCGCGCGTTGGCCGATTCATTAATGCAGCTGGCACGACAGGT
TTCCCGACTGGAAAGCGGGCAGTGAGCGCAACGCAATTAATGTAAGTTAGCTCACTCATTAGGCACCGGG
ATCTCGACCGATGCCCTTGAGAGCCTTCAACCCAGTCAGCTCCTTCCGGTGGGCGCGGGGCATGACTAGC
ATGATCGTGCTCCTGTCGTTGAGGACCCGGCTAGGCTGGCGGGGTTGCCTTACTGGTTAGCAGAATGAAT
CACCGATACGCGAGCGAACGTGAAGCGACTGCTGCTGCAAAACGTCTGCGACCTGAGCAACAACATGAAT
GGTCTTCGGTTTCCGTGTTTCGTAAAGTCTGGAAACGCGGAAGTCAGCGCCCTGCACCATTATGTTCCGG
ATCTGCATCGCAGGATGCTGCTGGCTACCCTGTGGAACACCTACATCTGTATTAACGAAGCGCTGGCATT
GACCCTGAGTGATTTTTCTCTGGTCCCGCCGCATCCATACCGCCAGTTGTTTACCCTCACAACGTTCCAG
TAACCGGGCATGTTCATCATCAGTAACCCGTATCGTGAGCATCCTCTCTCGTTTCATCGGTATCATTACC
CCCATGAACAGAAATCCCCCTTACACGGAGGCATCAGTGACCAAACAGGAAAAAACCGCCCTTAACATGG
CCCGCTTTATCAGAAGCCAGACATTAACGCTTCTGGAGAAACTCAACGAGCTGGACGCGGATGAACAGGC
AGACATCTGTGAATCGCTTCACGACCACGCTGATGAGCTTTACCGCAGCTGCCTCGCGCGTTTCGGTGAT
GACGGTGAAAACCTCTGACACATGCAGC
